Addgene plasmid #26394: C5V
Depositing lab: Steven Vogel. Depositing organization: National Institute on Alcohol Abuse & Alcoholism (NIAAA). Publication: Cerulean, Venus, and VenusY67C FRET reference standards. Koushik SV, Chen H, Thaler C, Puhl HL, Vogel SS. Biophys J. 2006 Dec 15. 91(12):L99-L101. 10.1529/biophysj.106.096206 PubMed 17040988.
Backbone
  Vector backbone: pEGFP C1
  Backbone size w/o insert (bp): 3984
  Vector type: Mammalian Expression ; FRET standard
  Selectable markers: Neomycin (select with G418)
Growth in bacteria
  Bacterial resistance: Kanamycin, 50 μg/mL
  Growth temperature: 37°C
  Growth strain: DH5alpha
  Copy number: High Copy
Gene/Insert
  Gene/Insert name: Cerulean-5-Venus (alt name: C5V)
  Insert size (bp): 1435
  Tag / fusion protein: Cerulean (N terminal on insert); Venus (C terminal on insert)
  Cloning method: Restriction Enzyme; 5′ cloning site Nhe 1 (not destroyed); 3′ cloning site Bam HI (not destroyed)
  Sequencing primers: 5′ CCAAAATCAACGGGACTTTCC; 3′ CAGGTTCAGGGGGAGGTGTGG
Terms and licenses: Academic/Nonprofit Terms; Industry Terms: Not Available to Industry
Depositor comments: FRET standard This construct contains Cerulean attached via a 5 amino acid linker to Venus. See supplemental methods section in associated paper for further details on plasmid construction.
How to cite: C5V was a gift from Steven Vogel (Addgene plasmid # 26394 ; http://n2t.net/addgene:26394 ; RRID:Addgene_26394)
