[The description below was written by a language model from this plasmid's Addgene catalogue record and pLannotate feature annotations shown in this document.]
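Description:
C5V is a mammalian expression plasmid built on the pEGFP-C1 backbone that encodes a FRET reference standard: the cyan fluorescent protein Cerulean joined through a five-amino-acid linker to the yellow fluorescent protein Venus. The roughly 1.4 kb Cerulean-5-Venus insert was cloned between NheI and BamHI sites, both of which are retained. In the circular sequence record (about 5.4 kb) the fusion spans the numbering origin. The human CMV immediate-early enhancer and promoter drive the Cerulean coding region, which runs to the end of the record and continues into the Venus coding region at its start. A remnant of the multiple cloning site and the SV40 polyadenylation signal follow. The annotation software labels the two fluorophores as the monomeric variants mCerulean and mVenus, whereas the catalogue entry refers to them only as Cerulean and Venus.

The plasmid is propagated in bacteria from a high-copy ColE1/pUC-type origin, and it also carries an f1 phage origin. A single Tn5 aminoglycoside phosphotransferase gene (NeoR/KanR) provides both forms of selection. A bacterial bla-type promoter expresses it for kanamycin resistance in E. coli, and the SV40 enhancer/early promoter, with an HSV TK polyadenylation signal, expresses it for G418 selection in mammalian cells. The small annotated fragments of large T antigen, ble and the bGH poly(A) signal appear to be partial sequence matches within the backbone rather than functional elements.

Because donor and acceptor are held together at a fixed 1:1 stoichiometry by a short, defined linker, the expressed protein should give a consistent, high level of energy transfer. This makes it useful as a positive control and calibration standard for FRET measurements in living cells.
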