Features (pLannotate 1.2.2; 15 found; start..end, strand, type, name):
      6..719     +  CDS            mVenus: mVenus is a basic (constitutively fluorescent) yellow fluorescent protein published in 2006, derived from Aequorea victoria. It is reported to be a rapidly-maturing monomer with moderate acid sensitivity.
    720..756     +  misc_feature   MCS (fragment): multiple cloning site
    773..857     +  CDS            large T antigen (fragment): large T antigen from SV40 (simian virus 40)
    880..1001    +  polyA_signal   SV40 poly(A) signal: SV40 polyadenylation signal
   1035..1463    -  rep_origin     f1 ori (sequence partly withheld): f1 bacteriophage origin of replication; arrow indicates direction of (+) strand synthesis
   1490..1594    +  promoter       AmpR promoter: bla
   1596..1953    +  promoter       SV40 promoter: SV40 enhancer and early promoter
   1988..2782    +  CDS            NeoR/KanR: aminoglycoside phosphotransferase from Tn5; aph(3')-II (or nptII); confers resistance to neomycin, kanamycin, and G418 (Geneticin®)
   2803..2955    +  CDS            ble (fragment): BLE_KLEPN - Experimental evidence at protein level: Swiss-Prot protein existence level 1. Binding protein with a strong affinity to the bleomycin family of antibiotics. Binds to CL990; an antimitotic-antibiotic compound. From Klebsiella pneumoniae.
   3014..3061    +  polyA_signal   HSV TK poly(A) signal: herpes simplex virus thymidine kinase polyadenylation signal (Cole and Stacy, 1985)
   3152..3168    -  polyA_signal   bGH poly(A) signal (fragment): bovine growth hormone polyadenylation signal
   3390..3978    +  rep_origin     ori: high-copy-number ColE1/pMB1/pBR322/pUC origin of replication
   4153..4456    +  enhancer       CMV enhancer: human cytomegalovirus immediate early enhancer
   4457..4660    +  promoter       CMV promoter: human cytomegalovirus (CMV) immediate early promoter
   4705..5421    +  CDS            mCerulean: mCerulean is a basic (constitutively fluorescent) cyan fluorescent protein published in 2005, derived from Aequorea victoria. It is reported to be a very rapidly-maturing monomer.
>Addgene plasmid #26394 | C5V | addgene full sequence | sequence record 404036 | Addgene NGS Result
GATCTGTGAGCAAGGGCGAGGAGCTGTTCACCGGGGTGGTGCCCATCCTGGTCGAGCTGGACGGCGACGT
AAACGGCCACAAGTTCAGCGTGTCCGGCGAGGGCGAGGGCGATGCCACCTACGGCAAGCTGACCCTGAAG
CTCATCTGCACCACCGGCAAGCTGCCCGTGCCCTGGCCCACCCTCGTGACCACCCTCGGCTACGGCCTGC
AGTGCTTCGCCCGCTACCCCGACCACATGAAGCAGCACGACTTCTTCAAGTCCGCCATGCCCGAAGGCTA
CGTCCAGGAGCGCACCATCTTCTTCAAGGACGACGGCAACTACAAGACCCGCGCCGAGGTGAAGTTCGAG
GGCGACACCCTGGTGAACCGCATCGAGCTGAAGGGCATCGACTTCAAGGAGGACGGCAACATCCTGGGGC
ACAAGCTGGAGTACAACTACAACAGCCACAACGTCTATATCACCGCCGACAAGCAGAAGAACGGCATCAA
GGCCAACTTCAAGATCCGCCACAACATCGAGGACGGCGGCGTGCAGCTCGCCGACCACTACCAGCAGAAC
ACCCCCATCGGCGACGGCCCCGTGCTGCTGCCCGACAACCACTACCTGAGCTACCAGTCCAAGCTGAGCA
AAGACCCCAACGAGAAGCGCGATCACATGGTCCTGCTGGAGTTCGTGACCGCCGCCGGGATCACTCTCGG
CATGGACGAGCTGTACAAGGAATTCTGCAGTCGACGGTACCGCGGGCCCGGGATCCACCGGATCTAGATA
ACTGATCATAATCAGCCATACCACATTTGTAGAGGTTTTACTTGCTTTAAAAAACCTCCCACACCTCCCC
CTGAACCTGAAACATAAAATGAATGCAATTGTTGTTGTTAACTTGTTTATTGCAGCTTATAATGGTTACA
AATAAAGCAATAGCATCACAAATTTCACAAATAAAGCATTTTTTTCACTGCATTCTAGTTGTGGTTTGTC
CAAACTCATCAATGTATCTTAACGCGTAAATTGTAAGCGTTAATATTTTGTTAAAATTCGCGTTAAATTT
TTGTTAAATCAGCTCATTTTTTAACCAATAGGCCGAAATCGGCAAAATCCCTTATAAATCAAAAGAATAG
ACCGAGATAGGGT
[37 nt withheld, positions 1134-1170]
AAAGAACGTGGACTCCAACGTCAAAGG
[49 nt withheld, positions 1198-1246]
T
[91 nt withheld, positions 1248-1338]
G
[124 nt withheld, positions 1340-1463]
CAGGTGGCACTTTTCGGGGAAATGTGCGCGGAACCCCTATTTGTTTATTTTTCTAAATACATTCAAATAT
GTATCCGCTCATGAGACAATAACCCTGATAAATGCTTCAATAATATTGAAAAAGGAAGAGTCCTGAGGCG
GAAAGAACCAGCTGTGGAATGTGTGTCAGTTAGGGTGTGGAAAGTCCCCAGGCTCCCCAGCAGGCAGAAG
TATGCAAAGCATGCATCTCAATTAGTCAGCAACCAGGTGTGGAAAGTCCCCAGGCTCCCCAGCAGGCAGA
AGTATGCAAAGCATGCATCTCAATTAGTCAGCAACCATAGTCCCGCCCCTAACTCCGCCCATCCCGCCCC
TAACTCCGCCCAGTTCCGCCCATTCTCCGCCCCATGGCTGACTAATTTTTTTTATTTATGCAGAGGCCGA
GGCCGCCTCGGCCTCTGAGCTATTCCAGAAGTAGTGAGGAGGCTTTTTTGGAGGCCTAGGCTTTTGCAAA
GATCGATCAAGAGACAGGATGAGGATCGTTTCGCATGATTGAACAAGATGGATTGCACGCAGGTTCTCCG
GCCGCTTGGGTGGAGAGGCTATTCGGCTATGACTGGGCACAACAGACAATCGGCTGCTCTGATGCCGCCG
TGTTCCGGCTGTCAGCGCAGGGGCGCCCGGTTCTTTTTGTCAAGACCGACCTGTCCGGTGCCCTGAATGA
ACTGCAAGACGAGGCAGCGCGGCTATCGTGGCTGGCCACGACGGGCGTTCCTTGCGCAGCTGTGCTCGAC
GTTGTCACTGAAGCGGGAAGGGACTGGCTGCTATTGGGCGAAGTGCCGGGGCAGGATCTCCTGTCATCTC
ACCTTGCTCCTGCCGAGAAAGTATCCATCATGGCTGATGCAATGCGGCGGCTGCATACGCTTGATCCGGC
TACCTGCCCATTCGACCACCAAGCGAAACATCGCATCGAGCGAGCACGTACTCGGATGGAAGCCGGTCTT
GTCGATCAGGATGATCTGGACGAAGAGCATCAGGGGCTCGCGCCAGCCGAACTGTTCGCCAGGCTCAAGG
CGAGCATGCCCGACGGCGAGGATCTCGTCGTGACCCATGGCGATGCCTGCTTGCCGAATATCATGGTGGA
AAATGGCCGCTTTTCTGGATTCATCGACTGTGGCCGGCTGGGTGTGGCGGACCGCTATCAGGACATAGCG
TTGGCTACCCGTGATATTGCTGAAGAGCTTGGCGGCGAATGGGCTGACCGCTTCCTCGTGCTTTACGGTA
TCGCCGCTCCCGATTCGCAGCGCATCGCCTTCTATCGCCTTCTTGACGAGTTCTTCTGAGCGGGACTCTG
GGGTTCGAAATGACCGACCAAGCGACGCCCAACCTGCCATCACGAGATTTCGATTCCACCGCCGCCTTCT
ATGAAAGGTTGGGCTTCGGAATCGTTTTCCGGGACGCCGGCTGGATGATCCTCCAGCGCGGGGATCTCAT
GCTGGAGTTCTTCGCCCACCCTAGGGGGAGGCTAACTGAAACACGGAAGGAGACAATACCGGAAGGAACC
CGCGCTATGACGGCAATAAAAAGACAGAATAAAACGCACGGTGTTGGGTCGTTTGTTCATAAACGCGGGG
TTCGGTCCCAGGGCTGGCACTCTGTCGATACCCCACCGAGACCCCATTGGGGCCAATACGCCCGCGTTTC
TTCCTTTTCCCCACCCCACCCCCCAAGTTCGGGTGAAGGCCCAGGGCTCGCAGCCAACGTCGGGGCGGCA
GGCCCTGCCATAGCCTCAGGTTACTCATATATACTTTAGATTGATTTAAAACTTCATTTTTAATTTAAAA
GGATCTAGGTGAAGATCCTTTTTGATAATCTCATGACCAAAATCCCTTAACGTGAGTTTTCGTTCCACTG
AGCGTCAGACCCCGTAGAAAAGATCAAAGGATCTTCTTGAGATCCTTTTTTTCTGCGCGTAATCTGCTGC
TTGCAAACAAAAAAACCACCGCTACCAGCGGTGGTTTGTTTGCCGGATCAAGAGCTACCAACTCTTTTTC
CGAAGGTAACTGGCTTCAGCAGAGCGCAGATACCAAATACTGTTCTTCTAGTGTAGCCGTAGTTAGGCCA
CCACTTCAAGAACTCTGTAGCACCGCCTACATACCTCGCTCTGCTAATCCTGTTACCAGTGGCTGCTGCC
AGTGGCGATAAGTCGTGTCTTACCGGGTTGGACTCAAGACGATAGTTACCGGATAAGGCGCAGCGGTCGG
GCTGAACGGGGGGTTCGTGCACACAGCCCAGCTTGGAGCGAACGACCTACACCGAACTGAGATACCTACA
GCGTGAGCTATGAGAAAGCGCCACGCTTCCCGAAGGGAGAAAGGCGGACAGGTATCCGGTAAGCGGCAGG
GTCGGAACAGGAGAGCGCACGAGGGAGCTTCCAGGGGGAAACGCCTGGTATCTTTATAGTCCTGTCGGGT
TTCGCCACCTCTGACTTGAGCGTCGATTTTTGTGATGCTCGTCAGGGGGGCGGAGCCTATGGAAAAACGC
CAGCAACGCGGCCTTTTTACGGTTCCTGGCCTTTTGCTGGCCTTTTGCTCACATGTTCTTTCCTGCGTTA
TCCCCTGATTCTGTGGATAACCGTATTACCGCCATGCATTAGTTATTAATAGTAATCAATTACGGGGTCA
TTAGTTCATAGCCCATATATGGAGTTCCGCGTTACATAACTTACGGTAAATGGCCCGCCTGGCTGACCGC
CCAACGACCCCCGCCCATTGACGTCAATAATGACGTATGTTCCCATAGTAACGCCAATAGGGACTTTCCA
TTGACGTCAATGGGTGGAGTATTTACGGTAAACTGCCCACTTGGCAGTACATCAAGTGTATCATATGCCA
AGTACGCCCCCTATTGACGTCAATGACGGTAAATGGCCCGCCTGGCATTATGCCCAGTACATGACCTTAT
GGGACTTTCCTACTTGGCAGTACATCTACGTATTAGTCATCGCTATTACCATGGTGATGCGGTTTTGGCA
GTACATCAATGGGCGTGGATAGCGGTTTGACTCACGGGGATTTCCAAGTCTCCACCCCATTGACGTCAAT
GGGAGTTTGTTTTGGCACCAAAATCAACGGGACTTTCCAAAATGTCGTAACAACTCCGCCCCATTGACGC
AAATGGGCGGTAGGCGTGTACGGTGGGAGGTCTATATAAGCAGAGCTGGTTTAGTGAACCGTCAGATCCG
CTAGCGCTACCGGTCGCCACCATGGTGAGCAAGGGCGAGGAGCTGTTCACCGGGGTGGTGCCCATCCTGG
TCGAGCTGGACGGCGACGTAAACGGCCACAAGTTCAGCGTGTCCGGCGAGGGCGAGGGCGATGCCACCTA
CGGCAAGCTGACCCTGAAGTTCATCTGCACCACCGGCAAGCTGCCCGTGCCCTGGCCCACCCTCGTGACC
ACCCTGACCTGGGGCGTGCAGTGCTTCGCCCGCTACCCCGACCACATGAAGCAGCACGACTTCTTCAAGT
CCGCCATGCCCGAAGGCTACGTCCAGGAGCGCACCATCTTCTTCAAGGACGACGGCAACTACAAGACCCG
CGCCGAGGTGAAGTTCGAGGGCGACACCCTGGTGAACCGCATCGAGCTGAAGGGCATCGACTTCAAGGAG
GACGGCAACATCCTGGGGCACAAGCTGGAGTACAACGCCATCAGCGACAACGTCTATATCACCGCCGACA
AGCAGAAGAACGGCATCAAGGCCAACTTCAAGATCCGCCACAACATCGAGGACGGCAGCGTGCAGCTCGC
CGACCACTACCAGCAGAACACCCCCATCGGCGACGGCCCCGTGCTGCTGCCCGACAACCACTACCTGAGC
ACCCAGTCCAAGCTGAGCAAAGACCCCAACGAGAAGCGCGATCACATGGTCCTGCTGGAGTTCGTGACCG
CCGCCGGGATCACTCTCGGCATGGACGAGCTGTACAAGTCCGGACTCA
