>Addgene plasmid #26394 | C5V | addgene partial sequence | sequence record 30972 | 26394 with SV40-pA-R
ACAATTGCATTCATTTTATGTTTCAGGTTCAGGGGGAGGTGTGGGAGGTTTTTTAAAGCAAGTAAAACCT
CTACAAATGTGGTATGGCTGATTATGATCAGTTATCTAGATCCGGTGGATCCCGGGCCCGCGGTACCGTC
GACTGCAGAATTCCTTGTACAGCTCGTCCATGCCGAGAGTGATCCCGGCGGCGGTCACGAACTCCAGCAG
GACCATGTGATCGCGCTTCTCGTTGGGGTCTTTGCTCAGCTTGGACTGGTAGCTCAGGTAGTGGTTGTCG
GGCAGCAGCACGGGGCCGTCGCCGATGGGGGTGTTCTGCTGGTAGTGGTCGGCGAGCTGCACGCCGCCGT
CCTCGATGTTGTGGCGGATCTTGAAGTTGGCCTTGATGCCGTTCTTCTGCTTGTCGGCGGTGATATAGAC
GTTGTGGCTGTTGTAGTTGTACTCCAGCTTGTGCCCCAGGATGTTGCCGTCCTCCTTGAAGTCGATGCCC
TTCAGCTCGATGCGGTTCACCAGGGTGTCGCCCTCGAACTTCACCTCGGCGCGGGTCTTGTAGTTGCCGT
CGTCCTTGAAGAAGATGGTGCGCTCCTGGACGTAGCCTTCGGGCATGGCGGACTTGAAGAAGTCGTGCTG
CTTCATGTGGTCGGGGTAGCGGGCGAAGCAC
