>Addgene plasmid #26394 | C5V | addgene partial sequence | sequence record 30973 | 26394 with CMV-F
GTGAACCGTCAGATCCGCTAGCGCTACCGGTCGCCACCATGGTGAGCAAGGGCGAGGAGCTGTTCACCGG
GGTGGTGCCCATCCTGGTCGAGCTGGACGGCGACGTAAACGGCCACAAGTTCAGCGTGTCCGGCGAGGGC
GAGGGCGATGCCACCTACGGCAAGCTGACCCTGAAGTTCATCTGCACCACCGGCAAGCTGCCCGTGCCCT
GGCCCACCCTCGTGACCACCCTGACCTGGGGCGTGCAGTGCTTCGCCCGCTACCCCGACCACATGAAGCA
GCACGACTTCTTCAAGTCCGCCATGCCCGAAGGCTACGTCCAGGAGCGCACCATCTTCTTCAAGGACGAC
GGCAACTACAAGACCCGCGCCGAGGTGAAGTTCGAGGGCGACACCCTGGTGAACCGCATCGAGCTGAAGG
GCATCGACTTCAAGGAGGACGGCAACATCCTGGGGCACAAGCTGGAGTACAACGCCATCAGCGACAACGT
CTATATCACCGCCGACAAGCAGAAGAACGGCATCAAGGCCAACTTCAAGATCCGCCACAACATCGAGGAC
GGCAGCGTGCAGCTCGCCGACCACTACCAGCAGAACACCCCCATCGGCGACGGCCCCGTGCTGCTGCCCG
ACAACCACTACCTGAGCACCCAGTCCAAGCTGAGCAAAGACCCCAACGAGAAGCGCGATCACATGGTCCT
GCTGGAGTTCGTGACCGCCGCCGGGATCACTCTCGGCATGGACGAGCTGTACAAGTCCGGACTCAGATCT
GTGAGCAAGGGCGAGGAGCTGTTCACCGGGGTGGTGCCCATCCTGGTCGAGCTGGACGGCGACGTAAACG
GCCACAAGTTCAGCGTGTCCGGCGAGGGCGAGGGCGATGCCACCTACGGCAAGCTGACCCTGAAGCTCAT
CTGCACCA
