>Addgene plasmid #26394 | C5V | addgene partial sequence | sequence record 146207 | CMV-F 5'-CGCAAATGGGCGGTAGGCGTG-3'
TTAGTGAACCGTCAGATCCGCTAGCGCTACCGGTCGCCACCATGGTGAGCAAGGGCGAGGAGCTGTTCAC
CGGGGTGGTGCCCATCCTGGTCGAGCTGGACGGCGACGTAAACGGCCACAAGTTCAGCGTGTCCGGCGAG
GGCGAGGGCGATGCCACCTACGGCAAGCTGACCCTGAAGTTCATCTGCACCACCGGCAAGCTGCCCGTGC
CCTGGCCCACCCTCGTGACCACCCTGACCTGGGGCGTGCAGTGCTTCGCCCGCTACCCCGACCACATGAA
GCAGCACGACTTCTTCAAGTCCGCCATGCCCGAAGGCTACGTCCAGGAGCGCACCATCTTCTTCAAGGAC
GACGGCAACTACAAGACCCGCGCCGAGGTGAAGTTCGAGGGCGACACCCTGGTGAACCGCATCGAGCTGA
AGGGCATCGACTTCAAGGAGGACGGCAACATCCTGGGGCACAAGCTGGAGTACAACNCCATCAGCGACAA
CGTCTATATCACCGCCGACAAGCAGAAGAACGGCATCAAGGCCAACTTCAAGATCCGCCACAACATCGAG
GACGGCAGCGTGCAGCTCGCCGACCACTACCAGCAGAACACCCCCATCGGCGACGGCCCCGTGCTGCTGC
CCGACAACCACTACCTGAGCNCCCAGTCCAAGCTGAGCAAAGACCCCAACGAGAAGCGCGATCACATGGT
CCTGCTGGAGTTCGTGACCGCCGCCGGGATCACTCTCGGCATGGACGAGCTGTACAAGTC
