>Addgene plasmid #26394 | C5V | addgene partial sequence | sequence record 146208 | SV40pA-R 5'-GAAATTTGTGATGCTATTGC-3'
AGTTAACAACAACAATTGCATTCATTTTATGTTTCAGGTTCAGGGGGAGGTGTGGGAGGTTTTTTAAAGC
AAGTAAAACCTCTACAAATGTGGTATGGCTGATTATGATCAGTTATCTAGATCCGGTGGATCCCGGGCCC
GCGGTACCGTCGACTGCAGAATTCCTTGTACAGCTCGTCCATGCCGAGAGTGATCCCGGCGGCGGTCACG
AACTCCAGCAGGACCATGTGATCGCGCTTCTCGTTGGGGTCTTTGCTCAGCTTGGACTGGTAGCTCAGGT
AGTGGTTGTCGGGCAGCAGCACGGGGCCGTCGCCGATGGGGGTGTTCTGCTGGTAGTGGTCGGCGAGCTG
CACGCCGCCGTCCTCGATGTTGTGGCGGATCTTGAAGTTGGCCTTGATGCCGTTCTTCTGCTTGTCGGCG
GTGATATAGACGTTGTGGCTGTTGTAGTTGTACTCCAGCTTGTGCCCCAGGATGTTGCCGTCCTCCTTGA
AGTCGATGCCCTTCAGCTCGATGCGGTTCACCAGGGTGTCGCCCTCGAACTTCACCTCGGCGCGGGTCTT
GTAGTTGCCGTCGTCCTTGAAGAAGATGGTGCGCTCCTGGACGTAGCCTTCGGGCATGGCGGACTTGAAG
AAGTCGTGCTGCTTCATGTGGTCGGGGTAGCGGGCGAAGCACTGCAGGCCGTAGCC
